>Addgene plasmid #224887 | pRS415 GPDpro-RNQ1-CFP | addgene full sequence | sequence record 448181 | Addgene NGS Result
TCGCGCGTTTCGGTGATGACGGTGAAAACCTCTGACACATGCAGCTCCCGGAGACGGTCACAGCTTGTCT
GTAAGCGGATGCCGGGAGCAGACAAGCCCGTCAGGGCGCGTCAGCGGGTGTTGGCGGGTGTCGGGGCTGG
CTTAACTATGCGGCATCAGAGCAGATTGTACTGAGAGTGCACCATATCGACTACGTCGTTAAGGCCGTTT
CTGACAGAGTAAAATTCTTGAGGGAACTTTCACCATTATGGGAAATGGTTCAAGAAGGTATTGACTTAAA
CTCCATCAAATGGTCAGGTCATTGAGTGTTTTTTATTTGTTGTATTTTTTTTTTTTTAGAGAAAATCCTC
CAATATATAAATTAGGAATCATAGTTTCATGATTTTCTGTTACACCTAACTTTTTGTGTGGTGCCCTCCT
CCTTGTCAATATTAATGTTAAAGTGCAATTCTTTTTCCTTATCACGTTGAGCCATTAGTATCAATTTGCT
TACCTGTATTCCTTTACATCCTCCTTTTTCTCCTTCTTGATAAATGTATGTAGATTGCGTATATAGTTTC
GTCTACCCTATGAACATATTCCATTTTGTAATTTCGTGTCGTTTCTATTATGAATTTCATTTATAAAGTT
TATGTACAAATATCATAAAAAAAGAGAATCTTTTTAAGCAAGGATTTTCTTAACTTCTTCGGCGACAGCA
TCACCGACTTCGGTGGTACTGTTGGAACCACCTAAATCACCAGTTCTGATACCTGCATCCAAAACCTTTT
TAACTGCATCTTCAATGGCCTTACCTTCTTCAGGCAAGTTCAATGACAATTTCAACATCATTGCAGCAGA
CAAGATAGTGGCGATAGGGTTGACCTTATTCTTTGGCAAATCTGGAGCAGAACCGTGGCATGGTTCGTAC
AAACCAAATGCGGTGTTCTTGTCTGGCAAAGAGGCCAAGGACGCAGATGGCAACAAACCCAAGGAACCTG
GGATAACGGAGGCTTCATCGGAGATGATATCACCAAACATGTTGCTGGTGATTATAATACCATTTAGGTG
GGTTGGGTTCTTAACTAGGATCATGGCGGCAGAATCAATCAATTGATGTTGAACCTTCAATGTAGGGAAT
TCGTTCTTGATGGTTTCCTCCACAGTTTTTCTCCATAATCTTGAAGAGGCCAAAACATTAGCTTTATCCA
AGGACCAAATAGGCAATGGTGGCTCATGTTGTAGGGCCATGAAAGCGGCCATTCTTGTGATTCTTTGCAC
TTCTGGAACGGTGTATTGTTCACTATCCCAAGCGACACCATCACCATCGTCTTCCTTTCTCTTACCAAAG
TAAATACCTCCCACTAATTCTCTGACAACAACGAAGTCAGTACCTTTAGCAAATTGTGGCTTGATTGGAG
ATAAGTCTAAAAGAGAGTCGGATGCAAAGTTACATGGTCTTAAGTTGGCGTACAATTGAAGTTCTTTACG
GATTTTTAGTAAACCTTGTTCAGGTCTAACACTACCGGTACCCCATTTAGGACCACCCACAGCACCTAAC
AAAACGGCATCAGCCTTCTTGGAGGCTTCCAGCGCCTCATCTGGAAGTGGAACACCTGTAGCATCGATAG
CAGCACCACCAATTAAATGATTTTCGAAATCGAACTTGACATTGGAACGAACATCAGAAATAGCTTTAAG
AACCTTAATGGCTTCGGCTGTGATTTCTTGACCAACGTGGTCACCTGGCAAAACGACGATCTTCTTAGGG
GCAGACATTAGAATGGTATATCCTTGAAATATATATATATATATTGCTGAAATGTAAAAGGTAAGAAAAG
TTAGAAAGTAAGACGATTGCTAACCACCTATTGGAAAAAACAATAGGTCCTTAAATAATATTGTCAACTT
CAAGTATTGTGATGCAAGCATTTAGTCATGAACGCTTCTCTATTCTATATGAAAAGCCGGTTCCGGCGCT
CTCACCTTTCCTTTTTCTCCCAATTTTTCAGTTGAAAAAGGTATATGCGTCAGGCGACCTCTGAAATTAA
CAAAAAATTTCCAGTCATCGAATTTGATTCTGTGCGATAGCGCCCCTGTGTGTTCTCGTTATGTTGAGGA
AAAAAATAATGGTTGCTAAGAGATTCGAACTCTTGCATCTTACGATACCTGAGTATTCCCACAGTTAACT
GCGGTCAAGATATTTCTTGAATCAGGCGCCTTAGACCGCTCGGCCAAACAACCAATTACTTGTTGAGAAA
TAGAGTATAATTATCCTATAAATATAACGTTTTTGAACACACATGAACAAGGAAGTACAGGACAATTGAT
TTTGAAGAGAATGTGGATTTTGATGTAATTGTTGGGATTCCATTTTTAATAAGGCAATAATATTAGGTAT
GTAGATATACTAGAAGTTCTCCTCGACCGGTCGATATGCGGTGTGAAATACCGCACAGATGCGTAAGGAG
AAAATACCGCATCAGGAAATTGTAAGCGTTAATATTTTGTTAAAATTCGCGTTAAATTTTTGTTAAATCA
GCTCATTTTTTAACCAATAGGCCGAAATCGGCAAAATCCCTTATAAATCAAAAGAATAGACCGAGATAGG
GT
[37 nt withheld, positions 2593-2629]
AAAGAACGTGGACTCCAACGTCAAAGG
[49 nt withheld, positions 2657-2705]
T
[91 nt withheld, positions 2707-2797]
G
[124 nt withheld, positions 2799-2922]
CCATTCGCCATTCAGGCTGCGCAACTGTTGGGAAGGGCGATCGGTGCGGGCCTCTTCGCTATTACGCCAG
CTGGCGAAAGGGGGATGTGCTGCAAGGCGATTAAGTTGGGTAACGCCAGGGTTTTCCCAGTCACGACGTT
GTAAAACGACGGCCAGTGAGCGCGCGTAATACGACTCACTATAGGGCGAATTGGGTACCGGGCCCCCCCT
CGAGGTCGACGGTATCGATAAGCTTTATTACCCTGTTATCCCTAGCGGATCTGCCGGTAGAGGTGTGGTC
AATAAGAGCGACCTCATACTATACCTGAGAAAGCAACCTGACCTACAGGAAAGAGTTACTCAAGAATAAG
AATTTTCGTTTTAAAACCTAAGAGTCACTTTAAAATTTGTATACACTTATTTTTTTTATAACTTATTTAA
TAATAAAAATCATAAATCATAAGAAATTCGCTTATTTAGAAGTGGCGCGCCCTATTTGTATAGTTCATCC
ATGCCATGTGTAATCCCAGCAGCTGTTACAAACTCAAGAAGGACCATGTGGTCTCTCTTTTCGTTGGGAT
CTTTCGAAAGGGCAGATTGTGTGGACAGGTAATGGTTGTCTGGTAAAAGGACAGGGCCATCGCCAATTGG
AGTATTTTGTTGATAATGGTCTGCTAGTTGAACGCTTCCATCTTCAATGTTGTGTCTAATTTTGAAATGA
GCTTTGATTCCATTCTTTTGTTTGTCTGCAGTGATGTATACATTGTGTGAAATATAGTTGTATTCCAATT
TGTGTCCAAGAATGTTTCCATCTTCTTTAAAATCAATACCTTTTAACTCGATTCTATTAACAAGGGTATC
ACCTTCAAACTTGACTTCAGCACGTGTCTTGTAGTTCCCGTCATCTTTGAAAAATATAGTTCTTTCCTGT
ACATAACCTTCGGGCATGGCACTCTTGAAAAAGTCATGCCGTTTCATATGATCTGGGTATCTTGAAAAGC
ATTGAACACCCCAAGTCAAAGTAGTGACAAGTGTTGGCCATGGAACAGGTAGTTTTCCAGTAGTGCAAAT
AAATTTAAGGGTAAGTTTTCCGTATGTTGCATCACCTTCACCCTCTCCACTGACAGAAAATTTGTGCCCA
TTAACATCACCATCTAATTCAACAAGAATTGGGACAACTCCAGTGAAAAGTTCTTCTCCTTTACTGTTAA
TTAACCCGGGGTAGCGGTTCTGGTTGCCGTTATTGTTCTGTTGAGAAAAGTTGCCAGAAAAATTGAAGGA
TTCGTGCTGTCCATTGGAGTTCTGGTTTCCGCCGTATTGCGGTCTTCCGTACTCATTGGATTGCTGTTGA
CCATTCTGTTGCGGTCTACCATACTCATTAGCCTGTTGCTGGCCCCCATAACTCGAATTTGAATTGGAGT
TATTGCCCAGGTAGGAACTTGCCATGGAAGCCAAAGCTGAGAATGAACTGGAGTGGCCTTGTTGCTGCTG
CTGACCCTGTTGTTGATGCTGATAGTTTTGGCCTTGTTGCTGGTATTGCTGCTGGTTGTTTTGGCCTTGT
TGATTGTATTGCTGTTGGTTGGATTGAGTTTGTCCACCACCTAAGTAAGATTGAGCCATGGAGGCCAATG
AGGAAAAAGCACCACCAGATTGTCCCTGTTGTTGTTGGTAACCACCGTTGCCACCTTGGTACTGTTGATT
ATTGTAACCTTGACTATTTTGGTTACCGTTTTGATAGGATTGGTTATAGCCCTGTTGACTATTGTTGGAG
TTCTGATTATTATTGGAATGCATAAAAGAGCTTGCCATAGAAGCCAGTGCTCCAAAGGAGGAACCACCGG
AGCTTTGATTTTGACCTTGCTGATTATTGTTGTTGGAATTCATGAAAGATGAAGCCAAAGACGCCAAAGC
AGTAAAAGAACCTTGACCTTGACCTTGTCCTTGACCTTGACCTTGACCTTGACCTTGTCCCTGACCTTGG
GAATTGTTACCTGACTTAAAGAATTGAGAAGCCAAGGCAGCCAGGCCGGAAGCACCCATACTTTGGCTCC
CGCCGCCAGAACCACTTAGCATTGACATGACAGTCCCTACGTCAAACCCTCTGTTAGAAGAACCTTTATT
TGATGAGTGTGTCATCACTGTGGCTAACAAAGCTAGTTTTCCTAGTTGCGTTTGGGAAGAACCCTTAGAG
TCTGCCATTAAAGTGTTCATAAAAGATGAACCACCACCAGCAGCACGATCTTGCGAGGCGTCACTACCAC
CACTACGGTTGTCCATGACGTATCCTGCGATTTTTTGAATTAATGATTCAATAGTTGACATTTGCTCGTC
ATTGGGGTTCGACTGAGCTGCGGATGTCAACTTCGCAACAGCTTCTGCATGGTTTCCTTGAGAAAAATGA
GACTCAGCCTCTGAGATTAACTTATCCGTATCCATGGATCCGTCGAAACTAAGTTCTTGGTGTTTTAAAA
CTAAAAAAAAGACTAACTATAAAAGTAGAATTTAAGAAGTTTAAGAAATAGATTTACAGAATTACAATCA
ATACCTACCGTCTTTATATACTTATTAGTCAAGTAGGGGAATAATTTCAGGGAACTGGTTTCAACCTTTT
TTTTCAGCTTTTTCCAAATCAGAGAGAGCAGAAGGTAATAGAAGGTGTAAGAAAATGAGATAGATACATG
CGTGGGTCAATTGCCTTGTGTCATCATTTACTCCAGGCAGGTTGCATCACTCCATTGAGGTTGTGCCCGT
TTTTTGCCTGTTTGTGCCCCTGTTCTCTGTAGTTGCGCTAAGAGAATGGACCTATGAACTGATGGTTGGT
GAAGAAAACAATATTTTGGTGCTGGGATTCTTTTTTTTTCTGGATGCCAGCTTAAAAAGCGGGCTCCATT
ATATTTAGTGGATGCCAGGAATAAACTGTTCACCCAGACACCTACGATGTTATATATTCTGTGTAACCCG
CCCCCTATTTTGGGCATGTACGGGTTACAGCAGAATTAAAAGGCTAATTTTTTGACTAAATAAAGTTAGG
AAAATCACTACTATTAATTATTTACGTATTCTTTGAAATGGCAGTATTGATAATGATAAACTCGACCTGC
AGCGGCCGCCACCGCGGTGGAGCTCCAGCTTTTGTTCCCTTTAGTGAGGGTTAATTGCGCGCTTGGCGTA
ATCATGGTCATAGCTGTTTCCTGTGTGAAATTGTTATCCGCTCACAATTCCACACAACATACGAGCCGGA
AGCATAAAGTGTAAAGCCTGGGGTGCCTAATGAGTGAGCTAACTCACATTAATTGCGTTGCGCTCACTGC
CCGCTTTCCAGTCGGGAAACCTGTCGTGCCAGCTGCATTAATGAATCGGCCAACGCGCGGGGAGAGGCGG
TTTGCGTATTGGGCGCTCTTCCGCTTCCTCGCTCACTGACTCGCTGCGCTCGGTCGTTCGGCTGCGGCGA
GCGGTATCAGCTCACTCAAAGGCGGTAATACGGTTATCCACAGAATCAGGGGATAACGCAGGAAAGAACA
TGTGAGCAAAAGGCCAGCAAAAGGCCAGGAACCGTAAAAAGGCCGCGTTGCTGGCGTTTTTCCATAGGCT
CCGCCCCCCTGACGAGCATCACAAAAATCGACGCTCAAGTCAGAGGTGGCGAAACCCGACAGGACTATAA
AGATACCAGGCGTTTCCCCCTGGAAGCTCCCTCGTGCGCTCTCCTGTTCCGACCCTGCCGCTTACCGGAT
ACCTGTCCGCCTTTCTCCCTTCGGGAAGCGTGGCGCTTTCTCATAGCTCACGCTGTAGGTATCTCAGTTC
GGTGTAGGTCGTTCGCTCCAAGCTGGGCTGTGTGCACGAACCCCCCGTTCAGCCCGACCGCTGCGCCTTA
TCCGGTAACTATCGTCTTGAGTCCAACCCGGTAAGACACGACTTATCGCCACTGGCAGCAGCCACTGGTA
ACAGGATTAGCAGAGCGAGGTATGTAGGCGGTGCTACAGAGTTCTTGAAGTGGTGGCCTAACTACGGCTA
CACTAGAAGAACAGTATTTGGTATCTGCGCTCTGCTGAAGCCAGTTACCTTCGGAAAAAGAGTTGGTAGC
TCTTGATCCGGCAAACAAACCACCGCTGGTAGCGGTGGTTTTTTTGTTTGCAAGCAGCAGATTACGCGCA
GAAAAAAAGGATCTCAAGAAGATCCTTTGATCTTTTCTACGGGGTCTGACGCTCAGTGGAACGAAAACTC
ACGTTAAGGGATTTTGGTCATGAGATTATCAAAAAGGATCTTCACCTAGATCCTTTTAAATTAAAAATGA
AGTTTTAAATCAATCTAAAGTATATATGAGTAAACTTGGTCTGACAGTTACCAATGCTTAATCAGTGAGG
CACCTATCTCAGCGATCTGTCTATTTCGTTCATCCATAGTTGCCTGACTCCCCGTCGTGTAGATAACTAC
GATACGGGAGGGCTTACCATCTGGCCCCAGTGCTGCAATGATACCGCGAGACCCACGCTCACCGGCTCCA
GATTTATCAGCAATAAACCAGCCAGCCGGAAGGGCCGAGCGCAGAAGTGGTCCTGCAACTTTATCCGCCT
CCATCCAGTCTATTAATTGTTGCCGGGAAGCTAGAGTAAGTAGTTCGCCAGTTAATAGTTTGCGCAACGT
TGTTGCCATTGCTACAGGCATCGTGGTGTCACGCTCGTCGTTTGGTATGGCTTCATTCAGCTCCGGTTCC
CAACGATCAAGGCGAGTTACATGATCCCCCATGTTGTGCAAAAAAGCGGTTAGCTCCTTCGGTCCTCCGA
TCGTTGTCAGAAGTAAGTTGGCCGCAGTGTTATCACTCATGGTTATGGCAGCACTGCATAATTCTCTTAC
TGTCATGCCATCCGTAAGATGCTTTTCTGTGACTGGTGAGTACTCAACCAAGTCATTCTGAGAATAGTGT
ATGCGGCGACCGAGTTGCTCTTGCCCGGCGTCAATACGGGATAATACCGCGCCACATAGCAGAACTTTAA
AAGTGCTCATCATTGGAAAACGTTCTTCGGGGCGAAAACTCTCAAGGATCTTACCGCTGTTGAGATCCAG
TTCGATGTAACCCACTCGTGCACCCAACTGATCTTCAGCATCTTTTACTTTCACCAGCGTTTCTGGGTGA
GCAAAAACAGGAAGGCAAAATGCCGCAAAAAAGGGAATAAGGGCGACACGGAAATGTTGAATACTCATAC
TCTTCCTTTTTCAATATTATTGAAGCATTTATCAGGGTTATTGTCTCATGAGCGGATACATATTTGAATG
TATTTAGAAAAATAAACAAATAGGGGTTCCGCGCACATTTCCCCGAAAAGTGCCACCTGGGTCCTTTTCA
TCACGTGCTATAAAAATAATTATAATTTAAATTTTTTAATATAAATATATAAATTAAAAATAGAAAGTAA
AAAAAGAAATTAAAGAAAAAATAGTTTTTGTTTTCCGAAGATGTAAAAGACTCTAGGGGGATCGCCAACA
AATACTACCTTTTATCTTGCTCTTCCTGCTCTCAGGTATTAATGCCGAATTGTTTCATCTTGTCTGTGTA
GAAGACCACACACGAAAATCCTGTGATTTTACATTTTACTTATCGTTAATCGAATGTATATCTATTTAAT
CTGCTTTTCTTGTCTAATAAATATATATGTAAAGTACGCTTTTTGTTGAAATTTTTTAAACCTTTGTTTA
TTTTTTTTTCTTCATTCCGTAACTCTTCTACCTTCTTTATTTACTTTCTAAAATCCAAATACAAAACATA
AAAATAAATAAACACAGAGTAAATTCCCAAATTATTCCATCATTAAAAGATACGAGGCGCGTGTAAGTTA
CAGGCAAGCGATCCGTCCTAAGAAACCATTATTATCATGACATTAACCTATAAAAATAGGCGTATCACGA
GGCCCTTTCGTC
Features (pLannotate 1.2.2; 25 found; start..end, strand, type, name):
    137..187     +  misc_feature   bom (fragment): basis of mobility region from pBR322
    186..302     +  CDS            NFS1 (fragment): NFS1_YEAST - Also known as SPL1 From Saccharomyces cerevisiae (strain ATCC 204508 / S288c) (Baker's yeast).
    664..1758    -  CDS            LEU2: 3-isopropylmalate dehydrogenase, required for leucine biosynthesis; S. cerevisiae LEU2; yeast auxotrophic marker
   1759..2166    -  promoter       LEU2 promoter: S. cerevisiae LEU2
   2306..2383    -  CDS            YO192_YEAST (fragment): Experimental evidence at protein level: Swiss-Prot protein existence level 1. From Saccharomyces cerevisiae (strain ATCC 204508 / S288c) (Baker's yeast).
   2414..2466    +  misc_feature   bom (fragment): basis of mobility region from pBR322
   2494..2922    -  rep_origin     f1 ori (sequence partly withheld): f1 bacteriophage origin of replication; arrow indicates direction of (+) strand synthesis
   2926..3081    -  CDS            lacZα (fragment): LacZα fragment of β-galactosidase; lacZ fragment
   3089..3107    +  promoter       T7 promoter: promoter for bacteriophage T7 RNA polymerase
   3116..3157    -  misc_feature   MCS (fragment): pBluescript multiple cloning site
   3186..3373    -  terminator     ADH1 terminator: S. cerevisiae ADH1; transcription terminator for the S. cerevisiae alcohol dehydrogenase 1 (ADH1) gene
   3394..4107    -  CDS            GFP: Aequoria victoria green fluorescent protein
   4123..5337    -  CDS            RNQ1: RNQ1_YEAST - Experimental evidence at protein level: Swiss-Prot protein existence level 1. Transferable epigenetic modifier which forms a prion responsible for the non-Mendelian trait [PIN+]. The native function of the soluble protein is unknown. From Saccharomyces cerevisiae (strain ATCC 204508 / S288c) (Baker's yeast).
   5345..5988    -  promoter       GAP promoter: S. cerevisiae TDH3; promoter for glyceraldehyde-3-phosphate dehydrogenase
   6003..6027    -  misc_feature   MCS (fragment): pBluescript multiple cloning site
   6040..6058    -  promoter       T3 promoter: promoter for bacteriophage T3 RNA polymerase
   6103..6119    -  protein_bind   lac operator: The lac repressor binds to the lac operator to inhibit transcription in E. coli. This inhibition can be relieved by adding lactose or isopropyl-β-D-thiogalactopyranoside (IPTG). lac repressor encoded by lacI
   6127..6157    -  promoter       lac promoter: promoter for the E. coli lac operon
   6172..6193    -  protein_bind   CAP binding site: CAP binding activates transcription in the presence of cAMP. E. coli catabolite activator protein
   6206..6298    -  CDS            lacI (fragment): lac repressor; lacI; The lac repressor binds to the lac operator to inhibit transcription in E. coli. This inhibition can be relieved by adding lactose or isopropyl-β-D-thiogalactopyranoside (IPTG).
   6481..7069    -  rep_origin     ori: high-copy-number ColE1/pMB1/pBR322/pUC origin of replication
   7240..8100    -  CDS            AmpR: β-lactamase; bla; confers resistance to ampicillin, carbenicillin, and related antibiotics
   8101..8205    -  promoter       AmpR promoter: bla
   8242..8745    +  misc_feature   CEN/ARS: S. cerevisiae CEN6 centromere fused to an autonomously replicating sequence
   8814..35      +  CDS            rop (fragment) (across the origin): Rop protein, which maintains plasmids at low copy number; rop
