[The description below was written by a language model from this plasmid's Addgene catalogue record and pLannotate feature annotations shown in this document.]
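Description:
pRS415 GPDpro-RNQ1-CFP is a low-copy yeast expression plasmid built on the pRS415 centromeric shuttle backbone. In Saccharomyces cerevisiae it is maintained through a CEN6/ARS element, which keeps the plasmid at roughly one or a few copies per cell, and it is selected by complementation of leucine auxotrophy with the LEU2 marker under its own promoter. In E. coli it replicates from a ColE1/pUC-type origin and carries the β-lactamase gene for ampicillin resistance. An f1 origin and remnants of the pBluescript-derived lacZα/multiple cloning region, flanked by T7 and T3 promoters, are also present. The sequenced record is 8,814 nt.

The expression cassette consists of the GPD (TDH3, glyceraldehyde-3-phosphate dehydrogenase) promoter, the 1,215 bp S. cerevisiae RNQ1 open reading frame cloned between XmaI and BamHI sites, a C-terminal fluorescent protein fusion, and the ADH1 terminator. The annotation software labels the fluorescent protein generically as Aequorea victoria GFP, whereas the catalogue entry specifies the cyan variant CFP; this is consistent with CFP being a GFP derivative. RNQ1 encodes the prion-forming protein underlying the [PIN+] trait.

The stated purpose mentions both constitutive expression and the use of copper. However, the GPD promoter is a strong constitutive promoter, and no copper-responsive element appears in the feature table, so the copper reference seems inconsistent with the construct as annotated. According to the record, the Rnq1-CFP fusion serves as a fluorescent marker for the IPOD, the insoluble protein deposit compartment where aggregated and amyloidogenic proteins accumulate in yeast. This makes it useful for colocalisation studies in live-cell microscopy.
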