Addgene plasmid #224887: pRS415 GPDpro-RNQ1-CFP
Purpose: Low copy plasmid for constitutive yeast expression of RNQ1 tagged with CFP using copper. This is construct can be used as an IPOD marker (Kaganovich et al., 2008).
Depositing lab: Paul Herman. Depositing organization: Ohio State University.
Backbone
  Vector backbone: pRS415
  Backbone size w/o insert (bp): 7610
  Vector type: Yeast Expression
  Selectable markers: LEU2
Growth in bacteria
  Bacterial resistance: Ampicillin, 100 μg/mL
  Growth temperature: 37°C
  Growth strain: DH5alpha
  Copy number: Low Copy
Gene/Insert
  Gene/Insert name: RNQ1
  Species: S. cerevisiae (budding yeast)
  Insert size (bp): 1215
  Entrez Gene: RNQ1 (a.k.a. YCL028W)
  Promoter: GPD
  Tag / fusion protein: CFP (C terminal on insert)
  Cloning method: Restriction Enzyme; 5′ cloning site XmaI (not destroyed); 3′ cloning site BamHI (not destroyed)
  Sequencing primers: 5′ M13 REV; 3′ M13 FWD
Terms and licenses: Academic/Nonprofit Terms; Industry Terms: Not Available to Industry
How to cite: pRS415 GPDpro-RNQ1-CFP was a gift from Paul Herman (Addgene plasmid # 224887 ; http://n2t.net/addgene:224887 ; RRID:Addgene_224887)
